Addgene plasmid #34601: pMIR-Report-Luc-KLF4-K5S-Mt344A
Depositing lab: Michael Ruppert. Depositing organization: West Virginia University and School of Medicine. Publication: A KLF4-miRNA-206 autoregulatory feedback loop can promote or inhibit protein translation depending upon cell context. Lin CC, Liu LZ, Addison JB, Wonderlin WF, Ivanov AV, Ruppert JM. Mol Cell Biol. 2011 Jun;31(12):2513-27. Epub 2011 Apr 25. 10.1128/MCB.01189-10 PubMed 21518959.
Backbone
  Vector backbone: pMIR-Report-LUC
  Backbone manufacturer: Ambion
  Backbone size w/o insert (bp): 6470
  Vector type: Mammalian Expression, Luciferase
  Selectable markers: Puromycin
Growth in bacteria
  Bacterial resistance: Ampicillin, 100 μg/mL
  Growth temperature: 37°C
  Growth strain: XL1 Blue
  Copy number: High Copy
Gene/Insert
  Gene/Insert name: KLF4 (alt names: GKLF; EZF)
  Species: H. sapiens (human)
  Insert size (bp): 306
  Mutation: The KLF4 K5S region was mutated at the miR-344 binding site: the seed binding region was mutated from CTGGATC to GAGGATC.
  GenBank ID: AF105036
  Entrez Gene: KLF4 (a.k.a. EZF, GKLF)
  Promoter: CMV
  Cloning method: Restriction Enzyme; 5′ cloning site PmeI (destroyed during cloning); 3′ cloning site PmeI (destroyed during cloning)
  Sequencing primers: 5′ use KLF4 or firefly luciferase internal primers; 3′ use KLF4 or firefly luciferase internal primers
Terms and licenses: Academic/Nonprofit Terms; Industry Terms: Not Available to Industry
Depositor comments: This is a translation reporter. PCR primers were used to introduce mutations at the microRNA seed binding region of the K5S translational control element. The final constructs was confirmed by sequence analysis.
How to cite: pMIR-Report-Luc-KLF4-K5S-Mt344A was a gift from Michael Ruppert (Addgene plasmid # 34601 ; http://n2t.net/addgene:34601 ; RRID:Addgene_34601)
