[The description below was written by a language model from this plasmid's Addgene catalogue record.]
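Description:
pMIR-Report-Luc-KLF4-K5S-Mt344A is a mammalian luciferase reporter plasmid built on the commercial pMIR-Report-LUC backbone (about 6.5 kb without insert), a vector designed for testing microRNA target sites. It is maintained as a high-copy plasmid in E. coli under ampicillin selection, and the record lists puromycin as the selectable marker for mammalian cells. Firefly luciferase is expressed from a CMV promoter. Candidate regulatory sequences in this backbone are normally placed downstream of the luciferase coding region, so that they act as part of the transcript's untranslated region, although the record does not explicitly state the position of the insert.

The insert is a 306 bp fragment of human KLF4 (also known as GKLF or EZF), termed the K5S region and described by the depositor as a translational control element. It was cloned into a PmeI site that was destroyed at both ends in the process. In this variant, the miR-344 binding site within K5S has been altered by PCR-based mutagenesis: two bases of the seed-complementary sequence were changed, which is expected to disrupt pairing with the microRNA. The final construct was confirmed by sequencing.

The depositor describes the plasmid as a translation reporter. Luciferase output from this mutant is presumably compared with that of a wild-type K5S reporter to determine whether regulation of KLF4 through this element depends on the intact miR-344 seed site. This fits the associated study of microRNA-mediated control of KLF4 protein translation in different cell contexts. No feature table was supplied, so element positions and orientation cannot be verified here.
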