>Addgene plasmid #34601 | pMIR-Report-Luc-KLF4-K5S-Mt344A | addgene partial sequence | sequence record 42728 | LucNrev 5'-CCTTATGCAGTTGCTCTCC-3'
CCGGGCCTTTCTTTATGTTTTTGGCGTCTTCCATGGTGGATCCACGGTTCACTAAACCAGCTCTGCTTAT
ATAGACCTCCCACCGTACACGCCTACCGCCCATTTGCGTCAATGGGGCGGAGTTGTTACGACATTTTGGA
AAGTCCCGTTGATTTTGGTGCCAAAACAAACTCCCATTGACGTCAATGGGGTGGAGACTTGGAAATCCCC
GTGAGTCAAACCGCTATCCACGCCCATTGATGTACTGCCAAAACCGCATCACCATGGTAATAGCGATGAC
TAATACGTAGATGTACTGCCAAGTAGGAAAGTCCCATAAGGTCATGTACTGGGCATAATGCCAGGCGGGC
CATTTACCGTCATTGACGTCAATAGGGGGCGTACTTGGCATATGATACACTTGATGTACTGCCAAGTGGG
CAGTTTACCGTAAATACTCCACCCATTGACGTCAATGGAAAGTCCCTATTGGCGTTACTATGGGAACATA
CGTCATTATTGACGTCAATGGGCGGGGGTCGTTGGGCGGTCAGCCAGGCGGGCCATTTACCGTAAGTTAT
GTAACGCGGAACTCCATATATGGGCTATGAACTAATGACCCCGTAATTGATTACTATTAATAACTAAGAT
CTGGTACCTTGAATTCATGCTTCTCCTCCCTTTAGTGAGGGTAATTCTCTCTCTCTCCCTATAGTGAGTC
GTATTAATTCCTTCTCTTCTATAGTGTCACCTAAATCGTTGCAATTCGTAATCATGTCATAGCTGTTTCC
TGTGTGAAATTGTTATCCGCTCACAATTCCACACAACATACGAGCCGGAAGCATAAAGTGTAAAGCCTGG
GGGTGCCTAATGAGTGAGCTAACTCACATTAATTGCGTTGCGCTCACTG
