>Addgene plasmid #34601 | pMIR-Report-Luc-KLF4-K5S-Mt344A | addgene partial sequence | sequence record 43201 | Luc-F 5'-CAGTCAAGTAACAACCGCGA-3'
TGTGTTTGTGGACGAAGTACCGAAAGGTCTTACCGGAAAACTCGACGCAAGAAAAATCAGAGAGATCCTC
ATAAAGGCCAAGAAGGGCGGAAAGTCCAAATTGCTCGAGTGATGAAAGCTGCGCACTAGTGAGGGAGCTC
ATAGGCCGGCATAGACGCGTGCGTGATATCATAGGTTTAATTCAGTATTTTTTACTTTTCACACTGTCTT
CCCGATGAGGGAAGGAGCCCAGCCAGAAAGCACTACAATCATGGTCAAGTTCCCAACTGAGTCATCTTGT
GAGTGGATAATCAGGAAAAATGAGGAATCCAAAAGACAAAAATCAAAGAACAGATGGGGTCTGTGAGAGG
ATCTTCTATCATTCCAATTCTAAATCCGACTTGAATATTCCTGGACTTACAAAATGCCAAGGGGGTGACT
GGAAGTTGTGGATATCAGGGTATAAATTATATCCGTGAGTTGGGGGAGGGAAGACCAGAATTAAACAGTT
AAGCTTAATAAAGGATCTTTTATTTTCATTGGATCTGTGTGTTGGTTTTTTGTATGCGGCCGCTAGCTTG
GCACTGGCCGTCGTTTTACAACGTCGTGACTGGGAAAACCCTGGCGTTACCCAACTTAATCGCCTTGCAG
CACATCCCCCTTTCGCCAGCTGGCGTAATAGCGAAGAGGCCCGCACCGATCGCCCTTCCCAACAGTTGCG
CAGCCTGAATGGCGAATGGCGCCTGATGCGGTATTTTCTCCTTACGCATCTGTGCGGTATTTCACACCGC
ATATGGTGCACTCTCAGTACAATCTGCTCTGATGCCGCATAGTTAAGCCAGCCCCGACACCCGCCAAC
